Addgene plasmid #85936: pOP437
Purpose: Encrypted AND gate
Depositing lab: Timothy Lu. Depositing organization: Massachusetts Institute of Technology. Publication: Encryption and steganography of synthetic gene circuits. Purcell O, Wang J, Siuti P, Lu TK. Nat Commun. 2018 Nov 22;9(1):4942. doi: 10.1038/s41467-018-07144-7. PubMed 30467337.
Backbone
  Vector backbone: Unknown
  Vector type: Bacterial Expression
Growth in bacteria
  Bacterial resistance: Ampicillin, 100 μg/mL
  Growth temperature: 37°C
  Growth strain: DH5alpha
  Copy number: Low Copy
Gene/Insert
  Gene/Insert name: Encrypted AND gate
  Species: Synthetic
  Cloning method: Gibson Cloning
  Sequencing primers: 5′ unknown
Terms and licenses: Academic/Nonprofit Terms; Industry Terms: Not Available to Industry
How to cite: pOP437 was a gift from Timothy Lu (Addgene plasmid # 85936 ; http://n2t.net/addgene:85936 ; RRID:Addgene_85936)
