[The description below was written by a language model from this plasmid's Addgene catalogue record and pLannotate feature annotations shown in this document.]
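Description:
pOP437 is a low-copy bacterial expression plasmid of about 8.8 kb carrying a synthetic "encrypted AND gate" gene circuit assembled by Gibson cloning. The catalogue lists the backbone as unknown, but the feature table shows that replication depends on the pSC101 origin together with its Rep101 (RepA) protein, which accounts for the low copy number. Selection is by ampicillin through a β-lactamase gene driven by its own promoter and followed by a lambda t0 terminator.

The payload is a dense set of standard regulatory parts for small-molecule-responsive logic in E. coli. Three transcription factor genes are present (araC, lacI and tetR), along with a GFPmut3 reporter that presumably serves as the circuit output. Regulatory elements include two PLtetO-1 promoters, a fragment of the araBAD promoter, and several lac operators, one of them the symmetric high-affinity version. These suggest hybrid promoters responsive to arabinose, IPTG and tetracycline-type inducers. Hammerhead ribozymes, including the sTRSV ribozyme, sit upstream of the coding sequences, where such elements are commonly used as insulators that cleave the 5′ untranslated region to standardise expression. rrnB T1 and lambda t0 terminators separate the transcription units, and a short Myc tag match is also annotated.

A minimal φC31 attB site and a φC31 attP fragment flank most of the regulator region. Recombination by φC31 integrase could therefore rearrange the intervening DNA, consistent with a circuit that is scrambled until a recombinase "key" restores functional architecture. The record does not state the exact rearrangement, the gate's inputs, or where the integrase is supplied.
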