Features (pLannotate 1.2.2; 26 found; start..end, strand, type, name):
    519..1469    -  CDS            Rep101: RepA protein needed for replication with the pSC101 origin; rep101
   1517..1739    -  rep_origin     pSC101 ori: low-copy replication origin that requires the Rep101 protein
   2243..2337    -  terminator     lambda t0 terminator: transcription terminator from phage lambda
   2367..3227    -  CDS            AmpR: β-lactamase; bla; confers resistance to ampicillin, carbenicillin, and related antibiotics
   3228..3332    -  promoter       AmpR promoter: bla
   3436..3469    +  protein_bind   attB: minimal attB site for the φC31 integrase (Groth et al., 2000) phage φC31 integrase
   3682..3768    -  terminator     rrnB T1 terminator: Escherichia coli rrnB; transcription terminator T1 from the E. coli rrnB gene
   3777..4652    -  CDS            araC: ARAC_ECOLI - Experimental evidence at protein level: Swiss-Prot protein existence level 1. Transcription factor that regulates the expression of several genes involved in the transport and metabolism of L-arabinose (PubMed:4362626, PubMed:328165, PubMed:6251457, PubMed:2962192, PubMed:6319708, PubMed:2231717, PubMed:1447222). Functions both as a positive and a negative regulator (PubMed:328165, PubMed:6251457). In the presence of arabinose, activates the expression of the araBAD, araE, araFGH and araJ promoters (PubMed:4362626, PubMed:328165, PubMed:6251457, PubMed:2962192, PubMed:6319708, Pub
   4704..4759    -  ncRNA          Hammerhead 3: Accession: RF00008 - Hammerhead ribozyme (type III)
   4822..4895    -  promoter       PLtetO-1 promoter: modified phage lambda PL promoter with tet operator sites (Lutz and Bujard, 1997)
   4958..4974    -  protein_bind   lac operator: The lac repressor binds to the lac operator to inhibit transcription in E. coli. This inhibition can be relieved by adding lactose or isopropyl-β-D-thiogalactopyranoside (IPTG). lac repressor encoded by lacI
   4988..5007    -  protein_bind   lac operator (symmetric): The lac repressor binds to the lac operator to inhibit transcription in E. coli. This inhibition can be relieved by adding lactose or isopropyl-β-D-thiogalactopyranoside (IPTG). The symmetric lac operator was optimized for tight binding of lac repressor. lac repressor encoded by lacI
   5016..5050    -  promoter       araBAD promoter (fragment): araBAD; promoter of the L-arabinose operon of E. coli; the araC regulatory gene is transcribed in the opposite direction (Guzman et al., 1995)
   5185..5214    -  CDS            Myc: Myc (human c-Myc proto-oncogene) epitope tag
   5416..5432    -  protein_bind   lac operator: The lac repressor binds to the lac operator to inhibit transcription in E. coli. This inhibition can be relieved by adding lactose or isopropyl-β-D-thiogalactopyranoside (IPTG). lac repressor encoded by lacI
   5491..5546    +  ncRNA          Hammerhead 3: Accession: RF00008 - Hammerhead ribozyme (type III)
   5619..6698    +  CDS            lacI: LACI_ECOLI - Experimental evidence at protein level: Swiss-Prot protein existence level 1. Repressor of the lactose operon. Binds allolactose as an inducer. From Escherichia coli (strain K12).
   6707..6793    +  terminator     rrnB T1 terminator: Escherichia coli rrnB; transcription terminator T1 from the E. coli rrnB gene
   6807..6880    +  promoter       PLtetO-1 promoter: modified phage lambda PL promoter with tet operator sites (Lutz and Bujard, 1997)
   6881..6922    +  protein_bind   phage φC31 attP (fragment): attachment site of phage φC31 phage φC31 integrase
   6993..7087    +  terminator     lambda t0 terminator: transcription terminator from phage lambda
   7097..7717    -  CDS            tetR: TETR2_ECOLX - Experimental evidence at protein level: Swiss-Prot protein existence level 1. TetR is the repressor of the tetracycline resistance element; its N-terminal region forms a helix-turn-helix structure and binds DNA. Binding of tetracycline to TetR reduces the repressor affinity for the tetracycline resistance gene (tetA) promoter operator sites. From Escherichia coli.
   7773..7828    -  ncRNA          Hammerhead 3: Accession: RF00008 - Hammerhead ribozyme (type III)
   7881..7930    +  misc_RNA       sTRSV HHRz: hammerhead ribozyme from the tobacco ringspot virus satellite RNA (Khvorova et al., 2003)
   7984..8697    +  CDS            GFPmut3: GFPmut3 is a basic (constitutively fluorescent) green fluorescent protein published in 1996, derived from Aequorea victoria. It is reported to be a very rapidly-maturing weak dimer.
   8707..8801    -  terminator     lambda t0 terminator: transcription terminator from phage lambda
>Addgene plasmid #85936 | pOP437 | addgene full sequence | sequence record 169578 | Addgene NGS Result
GTACGGGTTTTGCTGCCCGCAAACGGGCTGTTCTGGTGTTGCTAGTTTGTTATCAGAATCGCAGATCCGG
CTTCAGCCGGTTTGCCGGCTGAAAGCGCTATTTCTTCCAGAATTGCCATGATTTTTTCCCCACGGGAGGC
GTCACTGGCTCCCGTGTTGTCGGCAGCTTTGATTCGATAAGCAGCATCGCCTGTTTCAGGCTGTCTATGT
GTGACTGTTGAGCTGTAACAAGTTGTCTCAGGTGTTCAATTTCATGTTCTAGTTGCTTTGTTTTACTGGT
TTCACCTGTTCTATTAGGTGTTACATGCTGTTCATCTGTTACATTGTCGATCTGTTCATGGTGAACAGCT
TTGAATGCACCAAAAACTCGTAAAAGCTCTGATGTATCTATCTTTTTTACACCGTTTTCATCTGTGCATA
TGGACAGTTTTCCCTTTGATATGTAACGGTGAACAGTTGTTCTACTTTTGTTTGTTAGTCTTGATGCTTC
ACTGATAGATACAAGAGCCATAAGAACCTCAGATCCTTCCGTATTTAGCCAGTATGTTCTCTAGTGTGGT
TCGTTGTTTTTGCGTGAGCCATGAGAACGAACCATTGAGATCATACTTACTTTGCATGTCACTCAAAAAT
TTTGCCTCAAAACTGGTGAGCTGAATTTTTGCAGTTAAAGCATCGTGTAGTGTTTTTCTTAGTCCGTTAT
GTAGGTAGGAATCTGATGTAATGGTTGTTGGTATTTTGTCACCATTCATTTTTATCTGGTTGTTCTCAAG
TTCGGTTACGAGATCCATTTGTCTATCTAGTTCAACTTGGAAAATCAACGTATCAGTCGGGCGGCCTCGC
TTATCAACCACCAATTTCATATTGCTGTAAGTGTTTAAATCTTTACTTATTGGTTTCAAAACCCATTGGT
TAAGCCTTTTAAACTCATGGTAGTTATTTTCAAGCATTAACATGAACTTAAATTCATCAAGGCTAATCTC
TATATTTGCCTTGTGAGTTTTCTTTTGTGTTAGTTCTTTTAATAACCACTCATAAATCCTCATAGAGTAT
TTGTTTTCAAAAGACTTAACATGTTCCAGATTATATTTTATGAATTTTTTTAACTGGAAAAGATAAGGCA
ATATCTCTTCACTAAAAACTAATTCTAATTTTTCGCTTGAGAACTTGGCATAGTTTGTCCACTGGAAAAT
CTCAAAGCCTTTAACCAAAGGATTCCTGATTTCCACAGTTCTCGTCATCAGCTCTCTGGTTGCTTTAGCT
AATACACCATAAGCATTTTCCCTACTGATGTTCATCATCTGAGCGTATTGGTTATAAGTGAACGATACCG
TCCGTTCTTTCCTTGTAGGGTTTTCAATCGTGGGGTTGAGTAGTGCCACACAGCATAAAATTAGCTTGGT
TTCATGCTCCGTTAAGTCATAGCGACTAATCGCTAGTTCATTTGCTTTGAAAACAACTAATTCAGACATA
CATCTCAATTGGTCTAGGTGATTTTAATCACTATACCAATTGAGATGGGCTAGTCAATGATAATTACTAG
TCCTTTTCCTTTGAGTTGTGGGTATCTGTAAATTCTGCTAGACCTTTGCTGGAAAACTTGTAAATTCTGC
TAGACCCTCTGTAAATTCCGCTAGACCTTTGTGTGTTTTTTTTGTTTATATTCAAGTGGTTATAATTTAT
AGAATAAAGAAAGAATAAAAAAAGATAAAAAGAATAGATCCCAGCCCTGTGTATAACTCACTACTTTAGT
CAGTTCCGCAGTATTACAAAAGGATGTCGCAAACGCTGTTTGCTCCTCTACAAAACAGACCTTAAAACCC
TAAAGGCTTAAGTAGCACCCTCGCAAGCTCGGGCAAATCGCTGAATATTCCTTTTGTCTCCGACCATCAG
GCACCTGAGTCGCTGTCTTTTTCGTGACATTCAGTTCGCTGCGCTCACGGCTCTGGCAGTGAATGGGGGT
AAATGGCACTACAGGCGCCTTTTATGGATTCATGCAAGGAAACTACCCATAATACAAGAAAAGCCCGTCA
CGGGCTTCTCAGGGCGTTTTATGGTGGGTCTGCTATGTGGTGCTATCTGACTTTTTGCTGTTCAGCAGTT
CCTGCCCTCTGATTTTCCAGTCTGACCACTTCGGATTATCCCGTGACAGGTCATTCAGACTGGCTAATGC
ACCCAGTAAGGCAGCGGTATCATCAACAGGCTTACCCGTCTTACTGTCCCTAGTATCGATACTAGTGCTT
GGATTCTCACCAATAAAAAACGCCCGGCGGCAACCGAGCGTTCTGAACAAATCCAGATGGAGTTCTGAGG
TCATTACTGGATCTATCAACAGGAGTCCAAGCGAGCTCGTAAACTTGGTCTGACAGTTACCAATGCTTAA
TCAGTGAGGCACCTATCTCAGCGATCTGTCTATTTCGTTCATCCATAGTTGCCTGACTCCCCGTCGTGTA
GATAACTACGATACGGGAGGGCTTACCATCTGGCCCCAGTGCTGCAATGATACCGCGAGACCCACGCTCA
CCGGCTCCAGATTTATCAGCAATAAACCAGCCAGCCGGAAGGGCCGAGCGCAGAAGTGGTCCTGCAACTT
TATCCGCCTCCATCCAGTCTATTAATTGTTGCCGGGAAGCTAGAGTAAGTAGTTCGCCAGTTAATAGTTT
GCGCAACGTTGTTGCCATTGCTACAGGCATCGTGGTGTCACGCTCGTCGTTTGGTATGGCTTCATTCAGC
TCCGGTTCCCAACGATCAAGGCGAGTTACATGATCCCCCATGTTGTGCAAAAAAGCGGTTAGCTCCTTCG
GTCCTCCGATCGTTGTCAGAAGTAAGTTGGCCGCAGTGTTATCACTCATGGTTATGGCAGCACTGCATAA
TTCTCTTACTGTCATGCCATCCGTAAGATGCTTTTCTGTGACTGGTGAGTACTCAACCAAGTCATTCTGA
GAATAGTGTATGCGGCGACCGAGTTGCTCTTGCCCGGCGTCAATACGGGATAATACCGCGCCACATAGCA
GAACTTTAAAAGTGCTCATCATTGGAAAACGTTCTTCGGGGCGAAAACTCTCAAGGATCTTACCGCTGTT
GAGATCCAGTTCGATGTAACCCACTCGTGCACCCAACTGATCTTCAGCATCTTTTACTTTCACCAGCGTT
TCTGGGTGAGCAAAAACAGGAAGGCAAAATGCCGCAAAAAAGGGAATAAGGGCGACACGGAAATGTTGAA
TACTCATACTCTTCCTTTTTCAATATTATTGAAGCATTTATCAGGGTTATTGTCTCATGAGCGGATACAT
ATTTGAATGTATTTAGAAAAATAAACAAATAGGGGTTCCGCGCACATTTCCCCGAAAAGTGCCACCTGAC
GTCCTTACGTGCCGATCAACGTCTCATTTTCGCCAGATATCGACGTCAAAGATTCTAGGATCTAACCGTA
TGCGGGTGCCAGGGCGTGCCCTTGGGCTCCCCGGGCGCGTACTCCCACAGCTAACACCACGTCGTCCCTA
TCTGCTGCCCTAGGTCTATGAGTGGTTGCTGGATAACTTTACGGGCATGCATAAGGCTCGTATAATATAT
TCAGGGAGACCACAACGGTTTCCCTCTACAAATAATTTTGTTTAACTTTCGGCCGGCTTGTCGACGACGG
CGGTCTCCGTCGTCAGGATCATCCGGGCTCTAGGGCGGCGGATTTGTCCTACTCAGGAGAGCGTTCACCG
ACAAACAACAGATAAAACGAAAGGCCCAGTCTTTCGACTGAGCCTTTCGTTTTATTTGATGCCTTATGAC
AACTTGACGGCTACATCATTCACTTTTTCTTCACAACCGGCACGAAACTCGCTCGGGCTGGCCCCGGTGC
ATTTTTTAAATACTCGCGAGAAATAGAGTTGATCGTCAAAACCAACATTGCGACCGACGGTGGCGATAGG
CATCCGGGTAGTGCTCAAAAGCAGCTTCGCCTGGCTGATACGTTGGTCCTCGCGCCAGCTTAAGACGCTA
ATCCCTAACTGCTGGCGGAAAAGATGTGACAGACGCGACGGCGACAAGCAAACATGCTGTGCGACGCTGG
CGATATCAAAATTGCTGTCTGCCAGGTGATCGCTGATGTACTGACAAGCCTCGCGTACCCGATTATCCAT
CGGCGGATGGAGCGACTCGTTAATCGCTTCCATGCGCCGCAGTAACAATTGCTCAAGCAGATTTATCGCC
AGCAGCTCCGAATAGCGCCCTTCCCCTTGCCCGGCGTTAATGATTTGCCCAAACAGGTCGCTGAAATGCG
GCTGGTGCGCTTCATCCGGGCGAAAGAAACCCGTATTGGCAAATATTGACGGCCAGTTAAGCCATTCATG
CCAGTAGGCGCGCGGACGAAAGTAAACCCACTGGTGATACCATTCGCGAGCCTCCGGATGACGACCGTAG
TGATGAATCTCTCCTGGCGGGAACAGCAAAATATCACCCGGTCGGCAGACAAATTCTCGTCCCTGATTTT
TCACCACCCCCTGACCGCGAATGGTGAGATTGAGAATATAACCTTTCATTCCCAGCGGTCGGTCGATAAA
AAAATCGAGATAACCGTTGGCCTCAATCGGCGTTAAACCCGCCACCAGATGGGCGTTAAACGAGTATCCC
GGCAGCAGGGGATCATTTTGCGCTTCAGCCATGCTAGCTCTCGTCCCTAGCTTCGCCGAAGGCGTTAAAC
AAAATTATTTGTAGAGGGGGTTTCGTCATCACTGACTCATCAGAGTTGAAAGCACATCAACTGACCCCTG
TTTGTAAAGGAGACTGATAATGGCATGTACAACTATACTCGTCGGTAAAAAGGCATCTTATGGTCAGTGC
GTCCTGCTGATGTGCTCAGTATCTCTATCACTGATAGGGATGTCAATCTCTATCACTGATAGGGAATGCC
AACACAATTAACATCTCAATCAAGGTAAATGCTTTTTGCTTTTTTTGCTGTGTGAAATTGTTATCCGCTC
ACAATTGAATCTATCATAATTGTGAGCGCTCACAATTGTAAAGCTTAGGATCCGCTAATCTTATGGATAA
AAATGCTATGCTCGAGTCGACAGTTCATAGGTGATTGCTCAGGACATTTCTGTTAGAAGGAATCGTTTTC
CTTACTTTTCCTTACGCACAAGAGTTCCGTAGCTGTTCAAGTTTGTGTTTCAACTGTTCTCGTCGTTTCC
GCAACAAGTCCTCTTCAGAAATGAGCTTTTGCTCCTCTGCTTGGACGGACAGGATGTATGCTGTGGCTTT
TTTAAGGATAACTACCTTGGGGGCCTTTTCATTGTTTTCCAACTCCGGGATCTGGTCACGCAGGGCAAAA
AAGCTCCGTTTTAGCTCGTTCCTCCTCTGGCGCTCCAAGACGTTGTGTGTTCGCCTCTTGACATTCTCCT
CGGTGTCCGAGGGCCCTGTGTGAAATTGTTATCCGCTCACAATTGTCGTGGTTTGTCTGGTCAACCACCG
CGGTCTCAGTGGTGTACGGTACAAACCCCGACAGTAGTCACCGGCTGTGCTTGCCGGTCTGATGAGCCTG
TGAAGGCGAAACTACCTCTACAAATAATTTTGTTTAAGCATGCCAGTTGTAGATCAGCATAGCATAGACA
ACCAAGGAGGTAGTGCACATGAAACCAGTAACGCTGTACGATGTCGCAGAGTATGCCGGTGTCTCTTATC
AGACCGTTTCCCGCGTGGTGAACCAGGCCAGCCACGTTTCTGCGAAAACGCGGGAAAAAGTGGAAGCGGC
GATGGCGGAGCTGAATTACATTCCCAACCGCGTGGCACAACAACTGGCGGGCAAACAGTCGTTGCTGATT
GGCGTTGCCACCTCTTCTCTGGCTCTGCACGCTCCGTCTCAGATCGTTGCTGCTATCAAATCTCGTGCTG
ACCAGCTGGGTGCCAGCGTGGTGGTGTCGATGGTAGAACGAAGCGGCGTCGAAGCCTGTAAAGCGGCGGT
TCACAATCTTCTCGCGCAGCGCGTCAGTGGGCTGATCATTAACTATCCGCTGGATGACCAGGATGCCATT
GCTGTGGAAGCTGCCTGCACTAATGTTCCGGCGTTATTTCTTGATGTCTCTGACCAGACACCCATCAACA
GTATTATTTTCTCCCATGAAGACGGTACGCGACTGGGCGTGGAGCATCTGGTCGCATTGGGTCACCAGCA
AATCGCGCTGTTAGCGGGCCCATTAAGTTCTGTCTCGGCGCGTCTGCGTCTGGCTGGCTGGCATAAATAT
CTCACTCGCAATCAAATTCAGCCGATAGCGGAACGGGAAGGCGACTGGAGTGCCATGTCCGGTTTTCAAC
AAACCATGCAAATGCTGAATGAGGGCATCGTTCCCACTGCGATGCTGGTTGCCAACGATCAGATGGCGCT
GGGCGCAATGCGCGCCATTACCGAGTCCGGGCTGCGCGTTGGTGCGGACATCTCGGTAGTGGGATACGAC
GATACCGAAGACAGCTCATGTTATATCCCGCCGTTAACCACCATCAAACAGGATTTTCGCCTGCTGGGGC
AAACCAGCGTGGACCGCTTGCTGCAACTCTCTCAGGGCCAGGCGGTGAAGGGCAATCAACTGTTGCCCGT
CTCACTGGTGAAAAGAAAAACCACCCTGGCTCCCAATACGCAAACCGCCTCTCCCCGCGCGTTGGCCGAT
TCATTAATGCAACTGGCACGACAGGTTTCCCGACTGGAAAGCGGGCAGTAAGGCATCAAATAAAACGAAA
GGCTCAGTCGAAAGACTGGGCCTTTCGTTTTATCTGTTGTTTGTCGGTGAACGCTCTCCTGAGTAGGACA
AATCCGCCGCCCTAGATCCCTATCAGTGATAGAGATTGACATCCCTATCAGTGATAGAGATACTGAGCAC
ATCAGCAGGACGCACTGACCGTGCCCCAACTGGGGTAACCTTTGAGTTCTCTCAGTTGGGGGAAGCATTA
TTTAGGCACTACAACTAGTATAGTTGTACATGAAAAACGCTGTATTTTTTTATCCATGCTTGGACTCCTG
TTGATAGATCCAGTAATGACCTCAGAACTCCATCTGGATTTGTTCAGAACGCTCGGTTGCCGCCGGGCGT
TTTTTATTGGTGAGAATCCAAGCTCAAGACCCACTTTCACATTTAAGTTGTTTTTCTAATCCGCAGATGA
TCAATTCAAGGCCGAATAAGAAGGCTGGCTCTGCACCTTGGTGATCAAATAATTCGATAGCTTGTCGTAA
TAATGGCGGCATACTATCAGTAGTAGGTGTTTCCCTTTCTTCTTTAGCGACTTGATGCTCTTGATCTTCC
AATACGCAACCTAAAGTAAAATGCCCCACAGCGCTGAGTGCATATAATGCATTCTCTAGTGAAAAACCTT
GTTGGCATAAAAAGGCTAATTGATTTTCGAGAGTTTCATACTGTTTTTCTGTAGGCCGTGTACCTAAATG
TACTTTTGCTCCATCGCGATGACTTAGTAAAGCACATCTAAAACTTTTAGCGTTATTACGTAAAAAATCT
TGCCAGCTTTCCCCTTCTAAAGGGCAAAAGTGAGTATGGTGCCTATCTAACATCTCAATGGCTAAGGCGT
CGAGCAAAGCCCGCTTATTTTTTACATGCCAATACAATGTAGGCTGCTCTACACCTAGCTTCTGGGCGAG
TTTACGGGTTGTTAAACCTTCGATTCCGACCTCATTAAGCAGCTCTAATGCGCTGTTAATCACTTTACTT
TTATCTAAACGAGACATCGGCGCCTCCCTATCAGTTGAACGATAGTTAATACTTTAAACAAAATTATTTG
TAGAGGCGGTTTCGACATCACTGTCTCATCAGAACGCAAAGCACATGCGTTGACCGCTAAAGGAGTTTTT
TAGTTACCTTAATTGAAATAAACGAAATAAAAACTCGCAGCTGTCACCGGATGTGCTTTCCGGTCTGATG
AGTCCGTGAGGACGAAACAGCCTCTACAAATAATTTTGTTTAAATAGGTCCCAATATAAGGAGAGGGTGT
ACAATGAGTAAAGGAGAAGAACTTTTCACTGGAGTTGTCCCAATTCTTGTTGAATTAGATGGTGATGTTA
ATGGGCACAAATTTTCTGTCAGTGGAGAGGGTGAAGGTGATGCAACATACGGAAAACTTACCCTTAAATT
TATTTGCACTACTGGAAAACTACCTGTTCCATGGCCAACACTTGTCACTACTTTCGGTTATGGTGTTCAA
TGCTTTGCGAGATACCCAGATCATATGAAACAGCATGACTTTTTCAAGAGTGCCATGCCCGAAGGTTATG
TACAGGAAAGAACTATATTTTTCAAAGATGACGGGAACTACAAGACACGTGCTGAAGTCAAGTTTGAAGG
TGATACCCTTGTTAATAGAATCGAGTTAAAAGGTATTGATTTTAAAGAAGATGGAAACATTCTTGGACAC
AAATTGGAATACAACTATAACTCACACAATGTATACATCATGGCAGACAAACAAAAGAATGGAATCAAAG
TTAACTTCAAAATTAGACACAACATTGAAGATGGAAGCGTTCAACTAGCAGACCATTATCAACAAAATAC
TCCAATTGGCGATGGCCCTGTCCTTTTACCAGACAACCATTACCTGTCCACACAATCTGCCCTTTCGAAA
GATCCCAACGAAAAGAGAGACCACATGGTCCTTCTTGAGTTTGTAACAGCTGCTGGGATTACACATGGCA
TGGATGATCTCTACAAATAAGCTTGGATTCTCACCAATAAAAAACGCCCGGCGGCAACCGAGCGTTCTGA
ACAAATCCAGATGGAGTTCTGAGGTCATTACTGGATCTATCAACAGGAGTCCAAGCG
